Addgene plasmid #14384: pAG414GPD-ccdB-Cerulean
Purpose: (Empty Backbone)
Depositing lab: Susan Lindquist. Depositing organization: Whitehead Institute for Biomedical Research. Publication: A suite of Gateway cloning vectors for high-throughput genetic analysis in Saccharomyces cerevisiae. Alberti S, Gitler AD, Lindquist S. Yeast. 2007 Oct . 24(10):913-9. 10.1002/yea.1502 PubMed 17583893.
Backbone
  Vector backbone: pRS414
  Vector type: Yeast Expression ; Gateway Destination
  Selectable markers: TRP1
Growth in bacteria
  Bacterial resistance: Chloramphenicol and Ampicillin, 25 & 100 μg/mL
  Growth temperature: 37°C
  Growth strain: ccdB Survival
  Growth instructions: DB3.1, ccdB Survival
  Copy number: Unknown
Gene/Insert
  Gene/Insert name: None
  Tag / fusion protein: Cerulean (C terminal on backbone)
  Cloning method: Gateway Cloning
  Sequencing primers: 5′ GPDPro_F
Terms and licenses: Academic/Nonprofit Terms; Industry Terms: Not Available to Industry
Depositor comments: Type of plasmid: CEN. This plasmid contains the Gateway technology from Invitrogen; Invitrogen requires purchasing of Gateway Clonase for carrying out the Gateway recombinational cloning reaction http://www.invitrogen.com Please note that the full plasmid sequence is provided as a reference only, and may not match the exact sequence of the plasmid.
How to cite: pAG414GPD-ccdB-Cerulean was a gift from Susan Lindquist (Addgene plasmid # 14384 ; http://n2t.net/addgene:14384 ; RRID:Addgene_14384)
