[The description below was written by a language model from this plasmid's Addgene catalogue record and pLannotate feature annotations shown in this document.]
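Description:
pAG414GPD-ccdB-Cerulean is an empty Gateway destination vector for protein expression in Saccharomyces cerevisiae, built on the pRS414 shuttle backbone. In yeast it is maintained as a centromeric plasmid through a CEN6/ARS element, which gives stable low-copy inheritance, and it is selected by complementation of tryptophan auxotrophy with the TRP1 marker under its own promoter. In E. coli it replicates from a ColE1/pUC-type origin and carries the β-lactamase gene for ampicillin resistance. An f1 origin, T3 and T7 promoters, and lac/lacZα remnants are carried over from the pBluescript-derived backbone.

The expression unit is driven by the constitutive GPD (TDH3, glyceraldehyde-3-phosphate dehydrogenase) promoter and closed by the CYC1 terminator. Between them sits the Gateway cassette: attR1 and attR2 sites flanking a chloramphenicol acetyltransferase gene and the ccdB toxin gene. Immediately downstream of attR2 lies the coding sequence for monomeric Cerulean, a cyan fluorescent protein. An LR recombination with an entry clone swaps the CmR-ccdB cassette for the gene of interest, and an insert lacking a stop codon and in the correct frame is expressed with a C-terminal Cerulean fusion. Because ccdB poisons DNA gyrase in ordinary E. coli strains, unrecombined vector is counter-selected after the reaction, whereas the empty vector itself must be propagated in a ccdB-tolerant strain, with chloramphenicol and ampicillin as the listed selections.

The plasmid belongs to a suite of yeast Gateway vectors designed for high-throughput genetic analysis. It suits constitutive expression of cyan-tagged proteins for localization or co-imaging studies. The depositor notes that the full sequence is a reference only and may not match the plasmid exactly.
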