Features (pLannotate 1.2.2; 29 found; start..end, strand, type, name):
     70..573     -  misc_feature   CEN/ARS: S. cerevisiae CEN6 centromere fused to an autonomously replicating sequence
    610..714     +  promoter       AmpR promoter: bla
    715..1575    +  CDS            AmpR: β-lactamase; bla; confers resistance to ampicillin, carbenicillin, and related antibiotics
   1746..2334    +  rep_origin     ori: high-copy-number ColE1/pMB1/pBR322/pUC origin of replication
   2517..2609    +  CDS            lacI (fragment): lac repressor; lacI; The lac repressor binds to the lac operator to inhibit transcription in E. coli. This inhibition can be relieved by adding lactose or isopropyl-β-D-thiogalactopyranoside (IPTG).
   2622..2643    +  protein_bind   CAP binding site: CAP binding activates transcription in the presence of cAMP. E. coli catabolite activator protein
   2658..2688    +  promoter       lac promoter: promoter for the E. coli lac operon
   2696..2712    +  protein_bind   lac operator: The lac repressor binds to the lac operator to inhibit transcription in E. coli. This inhibition can be relieved by adding lactose or isopropyl-β-D-thiogalactopyranoside (IPTG). lac repressor encoded by lacI
   2757..2775    +  promoter       T3 promoter: promoter for bacteriophage T3 RNA polymerase
   2804..3448    +  promoter       GAP promoter: S. cerevisiae TDH3; promoter for glyceraldehyde-3-phosphate dehydrogenase
   3454..3474    +  misc_feature   MCS (fragment): pBluescript multiple cloning site
   3478..3602    +  protein_bind   attR1: mutant version of attR; recombination site for the Gateway® LR reaction LR Clonase™
   3627..3657    +  promoter       lac UV5 promoter: E. coli lac promoter with an "up" mutation
   3681..3710    +  promoter       cat promoter (fragment): promoter of the E. coli cat gene encoding chloramphenicol acetyltransferase
   3711..4370    +  CDS            CmR: chloramphenicol acetyltransferase; cat; confers resistance to chloramphenicol
   4552..4710    +  CDS            ccdA (fragment): CCDA_ECO57 - Also known as H, letA. Experimental evidence at protein level: Swiss-Prot protein existence level 1. Antitoxin component of a type II toxin-antitoxin (TA) system which inhibits the post-segregational killing (PSK) of plasmid-free cells, also referred to as a plasmid addiction system. Binds to and blocks the activity of CcdB; will also remove bound CcdB protein from the CcdB-GyrA complex by forming a CcdA-CcdB complex, a process termed rejuvenation. Functions as a transcriptional corepressor for the ccdAB operon, repression also requires CcdB (By similarity). From Escherichia coli
   4715..5017    +  CDS            ccdB: CCDB_ECOLI - Also known as G, letB, letD. Experimental evidence at protein level: Swiss-Prot protein existence level 1. Toxic component of a type II toxin-antitoxin (TA) system, functioning in plasmid maintainence. Responsible for the post- segregational killing (PSK) of plasmid-free cells, also referred to as a plasmid addiction system. Half-life of over 2 hours. Cell killing by CcdB is accompanied by filamentation, defects in chromosome and plasmid segregation, defects in cell division, formation of anucleate cells, decreased DNA synthesis and plasmid loss. Interferes with the activity of DN
   5061..5185    -  protein_bind   attR2: mutant version of attR; recombination site for the Gateway® LR reaction LR Clonase™
   5189..5216    +  misc_feature   MCS (fragment): pBluescript multiple cloning site
   5217..5936    +  CDS            mCerulean: enhanced monomeric variant of CFP (Rizzo et al., 2004) mammalian codon-optimized
   5943..6190    +  terminator     CYC1 terminator: S. cerevisiae CYC1; transcription terminator for CYC1
   6209..6227    -  promoter       T7 promoter: promoter for bacteriophage T7 RNA polymerase
   6235..6390    +  CDS            lacZα (fragment): LacZα fragment of β-galactosidase; lacZ fragment
   6398..6853    +  rep_origin     f1 ori (sequence partly withheld): f1 bacteriophage origin of replication; arrow indicates direction of (+) strand synthesis
   6854..6905    -  misc_feature   bom (fragment): basis of mobility region from pBR322
   6952..7626    -  CDS            TRP1: phosphoribosylanthranilate isomerase, required for tryptophan biosynthesis; S. cerevisiae TRP1; yeast auxotrophic marker
   7627..7907    -  promoter       TRP1 promoter: S. cerevisiae TRP1
   7908..7957    -  misc_feature   bom (fragment): basis of mobility region from pBR322
   8059..1       -  CDS            rop (fragment) (across the origin): Rop protein, which maintains plasmids at low copy number; rop
>Addgene plasmid #14384 | pAG414GPD-ccdB-Cerulean | depositor full sequence | sequence record 8047 | Author sequence
GACGAAAGGGCCTCGTGATACGCCTATTTTTATAGGTTAATGTCATGATAATAATGGTTTCTTAGGACGG
ATCGCTTGCCTGTAACTTACACGCGCCTCGTATCTTTTAATGATGGAATAATTTGGGAATTTACTCTGTG
TTTATTTATTTTTATGTTTTGTATTTGGATTTTAGAAAGTAAATAAAGAAGGTAGAAGAGTTACGGAATG
AAGAAAAAAAAATAAACAAAGGTTTAAAAAATTTCAACAAAAAGCGTACTTTACATATATATTTATTAGA
CAAGAAAAGCAGATTAAATAGATATACATTCGATTAACGATAAGTAAAATGTAAAATCACAGGATTTTCG
TGTGTGGTCTTCTACACAGACAAGATGAAACAATTCGGCATTAATACCTGAGAGCAGGAAGAGCAAGATA
AAAGGTAGTATTTGTTGGCGATCCCCCTAGAGTCTTTTACATCTTCGGAAAACAAAAACTATTTTTTCTT
TAATTTCTTTTTTTACTTTCTATTTTTAATTTATATATTTATATTAAAAAATTTAAATTATAATTATTTT
TATAGCACGTGATGAAAAGGACCCAGGTGGCACTTTTCGGGGAAATGTGCGCGGAACCCCTATTTGTTTA
TTTTTCTAAATACATTCAAATATGTATCCGCTCATGAGACAATAACCCTGATAAATGCTTCAATAATATT
GAAAAAGGAAGAGTATGAGTATTCAACATTTCCGTGTCGCCCTTATTCCCTTTTTTGCGGCATTTTGCCT
TCCTGTTTTTGCTCACCCAGAAACGCTGGTGAAAGTAAAAGATGCTGAAGATCAGTTGGGTGCACGAGTG
GGTTACATCGAACTGGATCTCAACAGCGGTAAGATCCTTGAGAGTTTTCGCCCCGAAGAACGTTTTCCAA
TGATGAGCACTTTTAAAGTTCTGCTATGTGGCGCGGTATTATCCCGTATTGACGCCGGGCAAGAGCAACT
CGGTCGCCGCATACACTATTCTCAGAATGACTTGGTTGAGTACTCACCAGTCACAGAAAAGCATCTTACG
GATGGCATGACAGTAAGAGAATTATGCAGTGCTGCCATAACCATGAGTGATAACACTGCGGCCAACTTAC
TTCTGACAACGATCGGAGGACCGAAGGAGCTAACCGCTTTTTTGCACAACATGGGGGATCATGTAACTCG
CCTTGATCGTTGGGAACCGGAGCTGAATGAAGCCATACCAAACGACGAGCGTGACACCACGATGCCTGTA
GCAATGGCAACAACGTTGCGCAAACTATTAACTGGCGAACTACTTACTCTAGCTTCCCGGCAACAATTAA
TAGACTGGATGGAGGCGGATAAAGTTGCAGGACCACTTCTGCGCTCGGCCCTTCCGGCTGGCTGGTTTAT
TGCTGATAAATCTGGAGCCGGTGAGCGTGGGTCTCGCGGTATCATTGCAGCACTGGGGCCAGATGGTAAG
CCCTCCCGTATCGTAGTTATCTACACGACGGGGAGTCAGGCAACTATGGATGAACGAAATAGACAGATCG
CTGAGATAGGTGCCTCACTGATTAAGCATTGGTAACTGTCAGACCAAGTTTACTCATATATACTTTAGAT
TGATTTAAAACTTCATTTTTAATTTAAAAGGATCTAGGTGAAGATCCTTTTTGATAATCTCATGACCAAA
ATCCCTTAACGTGAGTTTTCGTTCCACTGAGCGTCAGACCCCGTAGAAAAGATCAAAGGATCTTCTTGAG
ATCCTTTTTTTCTGCGCGTAATCTGCTGCTTGCAAACAAAAAAACCACCGCTACCAGCGGTGGTTTGTTT
GCCGGATCAAGAGCTACCAACTCTTTTTCCGAAGGTAACTGGCTTCAGCAGAGCGCAGATACCAAATACT
GTCCTTCTAGTGTAGCCGTAGTTAGGCCACCACTTCAAGAACTCTGTAGCACCGCCTACATACCTCGCTC
TGCTAATCCTGTTACCAGTGGCTGCTGCCAGTGGCGATAAGTCGTGTCTTACCGGGTTGGACTCAAGACG
ATAGTTACCGGATAAGGCGCAGCGGTCGGGCTGAACGGGGGGTTCGTGCACACAGCCCAGCTTGGAGCGA
ACGACCTACACCGAACTGAGATACCTACAGCGTGAGCTATGAGAAAGCGCCACGCTTCCCGAAGGGAGAA
AGGCGGACAGGTATCCGGTAAGCGGCAGGGTCGGAACAGGAGAGCGCACGAGGGAGCTTCCAGGGGGAAA
CGCCTGGTATCTTTATAGTCCTGTCGGGTTTCGCCACCTCTGACTTGAGCGTCGATTTTTGTGATGCTCG
TCAGGGGGGCGGAGCCTATGGAAAAACGCCAGCAACGCGGCCTTTTTACGGTTCCTGGCCTTTTGCTGGC
CTTTTGCTCACATGTTCTTTCCTGCGTTATCCCCTGATTCTGTGGATAACCGTATTACCGCCTTTGAGTG
AGCTGATACCGCTCGCCGCAGCCGAACGACCGAGCGCAGCGAGTCAGTGAGCGAGGAAGCGGAAGAGCGC
CCAATACGCAAACCGCCTCTCCCCGCGCGTTGGCCGATTCATTAATGCAGCTGGCACGACAGGTTTCCCG
ACTGGAAAGCGGGCAGTGAGCGCAACGCAATTAATGTGAGTTACCTCACTCATTAGGCACCCCAGGCTTT
ACACTTTATGCTTCCGGCTCCTATGTTGTGTGGAATTGTGAGCGGATAACAATTTCACACAGGAAACAGC
TATGACCATGATTACGCCAAGCGCGCAATTAACCCTCACTAAAGGGAACAAAAGCTGGAGCTCTTCGAGT
TTATCATTATCAATACTCGCCATTTCAAAGAATACGTAAATAATTAATAGTAGTGATTTTCCTAACTTTA
TTTAGTCAAAAAATTAGCCTTTTAATTCTGCTGTAACCCGTACATGCCCAAAATAGGGGGCGGGTTACAC
AGAATATATAACACCGAAGGTGCCTGGGTGAACAGGTTTATTCCTGGCATCCACTAAATATAATGGAGCC
CGCTTTTTAAGCTGGCATCCAGAAAAAAAAAGAATCCCAGCACCAAAATATTGTTTTCTTCACCAACCAT
CAGTTCATAGGTCCATTCTCTTAGCGCAACTACAGAGAACAGGGGCACAAACAGGCAAAAAACGGGCACA
ACCTCAATGGAGTGATGCAACCTGCCTGGAGTAAATGATGACACAAGGCAATTGACCCACGCATGTATCT
ATCTCATTTTCTTACACCTTCTATTACCTTCTGCTCTCTCTGATTTGGAAAAAGCTGAAAAAAAAGGTTG
AAACCAGTTCCCTGAAATTATTCCCCTACTTGACTAATAAGTATATAAAGACGGTAGGTATTGATTGTAA
TTCTGTAAATCTATTTCTTAAACTTCTTAAATTCTACTTTTATAGTTAGTCTTTTTTTTAGTTTTAAAAC
ACCAGAACTTAGTTTCGACGGATTCTAGAACTAGTGGATCCCCCATCACAAGTTTGTACAAAAAAGCTGA
ACGAGAAACGTAAAATGATATAAATATCAATATATTAAATTAGATTTTGCATAAAAAACAGACTACATAA
TACTGTAAAACACAACATATCCAGTCACTATGGCGGCCGCATTAGGCACCCCAGGCTTTACACTTTATGC
TTCCGGCTCGTATAATGTGTGGATTTTGAGTTAGGATCCGTCGAGATTTTCAGGAGCTAAGGAAGCTAAA
ATGGAGAAAAAAATCACTGGATATACCACCGTTGATATATCCCAATGGCATCGTAAAGAACATTTTGAGG
CATTTCAGTCAGTTGCTCAATGTACCTATAACCAGACCGTTCAGCTGGATATTACGGCCTTTTTAAAGAC
CGTAAAGAAAAATAAGCACAAGTTTTATCCGGCCTTTATTCACATTCTTGCCCGCCTGATGAATGCTCAT
CCGGAATTCCGTATGGCAATGAAAGACGGTGAGCTGGTGATATGGGATAGTGTTCACCCTTGTTACACCG
TTTTCCATGAGCAAACTGAAACGTTTTCATCGCTCTGGAGTGAATACCACGACGATTTCCGGCAGTTTCT
ACACATATATTCGCAAGATGTGGCGTGTTACGGTGAAAACCTGGCCTATTTCCCTAAAGGGTTTATTGAG
AATATGTTTTTCGTCTCAGCCAATCCCTGGGTGAGTTTCACCAGTTTTGATTTAAACGTGGCCAATATGG
ACAACTTCTTCGCCCCCGTTTTCACCATGGGCAAATATTATACGCAAGGCGACAAGGTGCTGATGCCGCT
GGCGATTCAGGTTCATCATGCCGTCTGTGATGGCTTCCATGTCGGCAGAATGCTTAATGAATTACAACAG
TACTGCGATGAGTGGCAGGGCGGGGCGTAAACGCCGCGTGGATCCGGCTTACTAAAAGCCAGATAACAGT
ATGCGTATTTGCGCGCTGATTTTTGCGGTATAAGAATATATACTGATATGTATACCCGAAGTATGTCAAA
AAGAGGTATGCTATGAAGCAGCGTATTACAGTGACAGTTGACAGCGACAGCTATCAGTTGCTCAAGGCAT
ATATGATGTCAATATCTCCGGTCTGGTAAGCACAACCATGCAGAATGAAGCCCGTCGTCTGCGTGCCGAA
CGCTGGAAAGCGGAAAATCAGGAAGGGATGGCTGAGGTCGCCCGGTTTATTGAAATGAACGGCTCTTTTG
CTGACGAGAACAGGGGCTGGTGAAATGCAGTTTAAGGTTTACACCTATAAAAGAGAGAGCCGTTATCGTC
TGTTTGTGGATGTACAGAGTGATATTATTGACACGCCCGGGCGACGGATGGTGATCCCCCTGGCCAGTGC
ACGTCTGCTGTCAGATAAAGTCTCCCGTGAACTTTACCCGGTGGTGCATATCGGGGATGAAAGCTGGCGC
ATGATGACCACCGATATGGCCAGTGTGCCGGTCTCCGTTATCGGGGAAGAAGTGGCTGATCTCAGCCACC
GCGAAAATGACATCAAAAACGCCATTAACCTGATGTTCTGGGGAATATAAATGTCAGGCTCCCTTATACA
CAGCCAGTCTGCAGGTCGACCATAGTGACTGGATATGTTGTGTTTTACAGTATTATGTAGTCTGTTTTTT
ATGCAAAATCTAATTTAATATATTGATATTTATATCATTTTACGTTTCTCGTTCAGCTTTCTTGTACAAA
GTGGTGATGGGCTGCAGGAATTCGATATCAAGCTTAATGGTGAGCAAGGGCGAGGAGCTGTTCACCGGGG
TGGTGCCCATCCTGGTCGAGCTGGACGGCGACGTAAACGGCCACAAGTTCAGCGTGTCCGGCGAGGGCGA
GGGCGATGCCACCTACGGCAAGCTGACCCTGAAGTTCATCTGCACCACCGGCAAGCTGCCCGTGCCCTGG
CCCACCCTCGTGACCACCCTGACCTGGGGCGTGCAGTGCTTCGCCCGCTACCCCGACCACATGAAGCAGC
ACGACTTCTTCAAGTCCGCCATGCCCGAAGGCTACGTCCAGGAGCGCACCATCTTCTTCAAGGACGACGG
CAACTACAAGACCCGCGCCGAGGTGAAGTTCGAGGGCGACACCCTGGTGAACCGCATCGAGCTGAAGGGC
ATCGACTTCAAGGAGGACGGCAACATCCTGGGGCACAAGCTGGAGTACAACTACATCAGCGACAACGTCT
ATATCACCGCCGACAAGCAGAAGAACGGCATCAAGGCCAACTTCAAGATCCGCCACAACATCGAGGACGG
CAGCGTGCAGCTCGCCGACCACTACCAGCAGAACACCCCCATCGGCGACGGCCCCGTGCTGCTGCCCGAC
AACCACTACCTGAGCACCCAGTCCAAGCTGAGCAAAGACCCCAACGAGAAGCGCGATCACATGGTCCTGC
TGGAGTTCGTGACCGCCGCCGGGATCACTCTCGGCATGGACGAGCTGTACAAGTAACTCGAGTCATGTAA
TTAGTTATGTCACGCTTACATTCACGCCCTCCCCCCACATCCGCTCTAACCGAAAAGGAAGGAGTTAGAC
AACCTGAAGTCTAGGTCCCTATTTATTTTTTTATAGTTATGTTAGTATTAAGAACGTTATTTATATTTCA
AATTTTTCTTTTTTTTCTGTACAGACGCGTGTACGCATGTAACATTATACTGAAAACCTTGCTTGAGAAG
GTTTTGGGACGCTCGAAGGCTTTAATTTGCGGCCGGTACCCAATTCGCCCTATAGTGAGTCGTATTACGC
GCGCTCACTGGCCGTCGTTTTACAACGTCGTGACTGGGAAAACCCTGGCGTTACCCAACTTAATCGCCTT
GCAGCACATCCCCCTTTCGCCAGCTGGCGTAATAGCGAAGAGGCCCGCACCGATCGCCCTTCCCAACAGT
TGCGCAGCCTGAATGGCGAATGGCGCG
[124 nt withheld, positions 6398-6521]
C
[91 nt withheld, positions 6523-6613]
A
[49 nt withheld, positions 6615-6663]
CCTTTGACGTTGGAGTCCACGTTCTTT
[37 nt withheld, positions 6691-6727]
ACCCTATCTCGGTCTATTCTTTTGATTTATAAGGGATTTTGCCGATTTCGGCCTATTGGTTAAAAAATGA
GCTGATTTAACAAAAATTTAACGCGAATTTTAACAAAATATTAACGTTTACAATTTCCTGATGCGGTATT
TTCTCCTTACGCATCTGTGCGGTATTTCACACCGCATAGGCAAGTGCACAAACAATACTTAAATAAATAC
TACTCAGTAATAACCTATTTCTTAGCATTTTTGACGAAATTTGCTATTTTGTTAGAGTCTTTTACACCAT
TTGTCTCCACACCTCCGCTTACATCAACACCAATAACGCCATTTAATCTAAGCGCATCACCAACATTTTC
TGGCGTCAGTCCACCAGCTAACATAAAATGTAAGCTTTCGGGGCTCTCTTGCCTTCCAACCCAGTCAGAA
ATCGAGTTCCAATCCAAAAGTTCACCTGTCCCACCTGCTTCTGAATCAAACAAGGGAATAAACGAATGAG
GTTTCTGTGAAGCTGCACTGAGTAGTATGTTGCAGTCTTTTGGAAATACGAGTCTTTTAATAACTGGCAA
ACCGAGGAACTCTTGGTATTCTTGCCACGACTCATCTCCATGCAGTTGGACGATATCAATGCCGTAATCA
TTGACCAGAGCCAAAACATCCTCCTTAGGTTGATTACGAAACACGCCAACCAAGTATTTCGGAGTGCCTG
AACTATTTTTATATGCTTTTACAAGACTTGAAATTTTCCTTGCAATAACCGGGTCAATTGTTCTCTTTCT
ATTGGGCACACATATAATACCCAGCAAGTCAGCATCGGAATCTAGAGCACATTCTGCGGCCTCTGTGCTC
TGCAAGCCGCAAACTTTCACCAATGGACCAGAACTACCTGTGAAATTAATAACAGACATACTCCAAGCTG
CCTTTGTGTGCTTAATCACGTATACTCACGTGCTCAATAGTCACCAATGCCCTCCCTCTTGGCCCTCTCC
TTTTCTTTTTTCGACCGAATTAATTCTTAATCGGCAAAAAAAGAAAAGCTCCGGATCAAGATTGTACGTA
AGGTGACAAGCTATTTTTCAATAAAGAATATCTTCCACTACTGCCATCTGGCGTCATAACTGCAAAGTAC
ACATATATTACGATGCTGTCTATTAAATGCTTCCTATATTATATATATAGTAATGTCGTTTATGGTGCAC
TCTCAGTACAATCTGCTCTGATGCCGCATAGTTAAGCCAGCCCCGACACCCGCCAACACCCGCTGACGCG
CCCTGACGGGCTTGTCTGCTCCCGGCATCCGCTTACAGACAAGCTGTGACCGTCTCCGGGAGCTGCATGT
GTCAGAGGTTTTCACCGTCATCACCGAAACGCGCGA
