>Addgene plasmid #14384 | pAG414GPD-ccdB-Cerulean | addgene partial sequence | sequence record 21034 | 14384 with pRS_marker
TTAATAGAACAGCATCGTAATATATGTGTACTTTGCAGTTATGACGCCAGATGGCAGTAGTGGAAGATAT
TCTTTATTGAAAAATAGCTTGTCACCTTACGTACAATCTTGATCCGGAGCTTTTCTTTTTTTGCCGATTA
AGAATTAATTCGGTCGAAAAAAGAAAAGGAGAGGGCCAAGAGGGAGGGCATTGGTGACTATTGAGCACGT
GAGTATACGTGATTAAGCACACAAAGGCAGCTTGGAGTATGTCTGTTATTAATTTCACAGGTAGTTCTGG
TCCATTGGTGAAAGTTTGCGGCTTGCAGAGCACAGAGGCCGCAGAATGTGCTCTAGATTCCGATGCTGAC
TTGCTGGGTATTATATGTGTGCCCAATAGAAAGAGAACAATTGACCCGGTTATTGCAAGGAAAATTTCAA
GTCTTGTAAAAGCATATAAAAATAGTTCAGGCACTCCGAAATACTTGGTTGGCGTGTTTCGTAATCAACC
TAAGGAGGATGTTTTGGCTCTGGTCAATGATTACGGCATTGATATCGTCCAACTGCATGGAGATGAGTCG
TGGCAAGAATACCAAGAGTTCCTCGGTTTGCCAGTTATTAAAAGACTCGTATTTCCAAAAGACTGCAACA
TACTACTCAGTGCAGCTTCACAGAAACCTCATTCGTTTATTCTCTTGTTTGA
