>Addgene plasmid #14384 | pAG414GPD-ccdB-Cerulean | addgene partial sequence | sequence record 21035 | 14384 with GW5
CCTAATAGCGGCCGCCATAGTGACTGGATATGTTGTGTTTTACAGTATTATGTAGTCTGTTTTTTATGCA
AAATCTAATTTAATATATTGATATTTATATCATTTTACGTTTCTCGTTCAGCTTTTTTGTACAAACTTGT
GATGGGGGATCCACTAGTTCTAGAATCCGTCGAAACTAAGTTCTGGTGTTTTAAAACTAAAAAAAAGACT
AACTATAAAAGTAGAATTTAAGAAGTTTAAGAAATAGATTTACAGAATTACAATCAATACCTACCGTCTT
TATATACTTATTAGTCAAGTAGGGGAATAATTTCAGGGAACTGGTTTCAACCTTTTTTTTCAGCTTTTTC
CAAATCAGAGAGAGCAGAAGGTAATAGAAGGTGTAAGAAAATGAGATAGATACATGCGTGGGTCAATTGC
CTTGTGTCATCATTTACTCCAGGCAGGTTGCATCACTCCATTGAGGTTGTGCCCGTTTTTTGCCTGTTTG
TGCCCCTGTTCTCTGTAGTTGCGCTAAGAGAATGGACCTATGAACTGATGGTTGGTGAAGAAAACAATAT
TTTGGTGCTGGGATTCTTTTTTTTTCTGGATGCCAGCTTAAAAAGCGGGCTCCATTATATTTAGTGGATG
CCAGGA
