>Addgene plasmid #14384 | pAG414GPD-ccdB-Cerulean | addgene partial sequence | sequence record 21036 | 14384 with GW3
TGGCTGATTCTCAGCCACCGCGAAATGACATCAAAAACGCCATTAACCTGATGTTCTGGGGAATATAAAT
GTCAGGCTCCCTTATACACAGCCAGTCTGCAGGTCGACCATAGTGACTGGATATGTTGTGTTTTACAGTA
TTATGTAGTCTGTTTTTTATGCAAAATCTAATTTAATATATTGATATTTATATCATTTTACGTTTCTCGT
TCAGCTTTCTTGTACAAAGTGGTGATGGGCTGCAGGAATTCGATATCAAGCTTAATGGTGAGCAAGGGCG
AGGAGCTGTTCACCGGGGTGGTGCCCATCCTGGTCGAGCTGGACGGCGACGTAAACGGCCACAAGTTCAG
CGTGTCCGGCGAGGGCGAGGGCGATGCCACCTACGGCAAGCTGACCCTGAAGTTCATCTGCACCACCGGC
AAGCTGCCCGTGCCCTGGCCCACCCTCGTGACCACCCTGACCTGGGGCGTGCAGTGCTTCGCCCGCTACC
CCGACCACATGAAGCAGCACGACTTCTTCAAGTCCGCCATGCCCGAAGGCTACGTCCAGGAGCGCACCAT
CTTCTTCAAGGACGACGGCAACTACAAGACCCGCGCCGAGGTGAAGTTCGAGGGCGACACCCTGGTGAAC
CGCATCGAGCTGAAGGGCATCGACTTCAAGGAGGACGGCAACATCCTG
